Addgene plasmid #30149: pCAX APPs-751-alpha
Depositing lab: Dennis Selkoe & Tracy Young-Pearse. Depositing organization: Brigham and Women's Hospital. Publication: A critical function for beta-amyloid precursor protein in neuronal migration revealed by in utero RNA interference. Young-Pearse TL, Bai J, Chang R, Zheng JB, LoTurco JJ, Selkoe DJ. J Neurosci. 2007 Dec 26. 27(52):14459-69. 10.1523/JNEUROSCI.4701-07.2007 PubMed 18160654.
Backbone
  Vector backbone: pCAX
  Backbone size w/o insert (bp): 1380
  Vector type: Mammalian Expression
Growth in bacteria
  Bacterial resistance: Ampicillin, 100 μg/mL
  Growth temperature: 37°C
  Growth strain: DH5alpha
  Copy number: High Copy
Gene/Insert
  Gene/Insert name: Amyloid Precursor Protein - soluble
  Species: H. sapiens (human)
  Insert size (bp): 1700
  Mutation: splice variant 751; amino acids 1–612
  Entrez Gene: APP (a.k.a. AAA, ABETA, ABPP, AD1, APPI, CTFgamma, CVAP, PN-II, PN2, alpha-sAPP, preA4)
  Cloning method: Restriction Enzyme; 5′ cloning site EcoRV (not destroyed); 3′ cloning site EcoRV (not destroyed)
  Sequencing primers: 5′ n/a
Terms and licenses: Academic/Nonprofit Terms; Industry Terms: Not Available to Industry
How to cite: pCAX APPs-751-alpha was a gift from Dennis Selkoe & Tracy Young-Pearse (Addgene plasmid # 30149 ; http://n2t.net/addgene:30149 ; RRID:Addgene_30149)
