[The description below was written by a language model from this plasmid's Addgene catalogue record.]
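Description:
pCAX APPs-751-alpha is a mammalian expression plasmid built on the pCAX backbone that encodes a soluble, secreted form of human amyloid precursor protein (APP). It is maintained in E. coli as a high-copy plasmid under ampicillin selection. The record does not list the origin of replication, the promoter or the polyadenylation signal, and no feature table is provided, so the regulatory elements driving expression cannot be confirmed from the recorded fields. No selectable marker for mammalian cells, epitope tag or reporter is recorded.

The insert, listed at about 1.7 kb, derives from the 751-residue APP splice variant and is truncated to amino acids 1–612. As the "alpha" in the name indicates, this corresponds to the ectodomain fragment normally released by alpha-secretase cleavage (sAPP-alpha), which lacks the transmembrane segment and the cytoplasmic tail. Expressing it therefore yields the shed extracellular portion of APP without the membrane-anchored, intracellular-signalling part of the protein. The fragment was inserted by restriction cloning into an EcoRV site that is retained on both sides, so insert orientation is not enforced by the cloning strategy. The recorded backbone size of 1380 bp is unusually small for a mammalian expression vector and may not reflect the full vector.

The associated publication examined the role of APP in neuronal migration using in utero RNA interference. This suggests that the construct served as one of a set of APP domain variants for testing which parts of the protein are needed for that function, although the record does not state its specific experimental use.
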