>Addgene plasmid #30149 | pCAX APPs-751-alpha | addgene partial sequence | sequence record 35362 | 30149 with pCAX-F 5'-CAGCTCCTGGGCAACGTGC
TTTGGCAAGATTCAGGTACCGATATCCTCGAGCCATGCTGCCCGGTTTGGCACTGCTCCTGCTGGCCGCC
TGGACGGCTCGGGCGCTGGAGGTACCC
[315 nt withheld, positions 98-412]
CTTCTCGTTCCTGACAAGTGCAAATTCTTACACCAGGAGAGGATGGATGTTTGCGAAACTCATCTTCACT
GGCACACCGTCGCCAAAGAGACATGCAGTGAGAAGAGTACCAACTTGCATGACTACGGCATGTTGCTGCC
CTGCGGAATTGACAAGTTCCGAGGGGTAGAGTTTGTGTGTTGCCCACTGGCTGAAGAAAGTGACAATGTG
GATTCTGCTGATGCGGAGGAGGATGACTCGGATGTCTGGTGGGGCGGAGCAGACACAGACTATGCAGATG
GGAGTGAAGACAAAGTAGTAGAAGTAGCAGAGGAGGAAGAAGTGGCTGA
