>Addgene plasmid #30149 | pCAX APPs-751-alpha | addgene partial sequence | sequence record 36008 | Bglob-pA-R 5'-ttttggcagagggaaaaaga-3'
TTTGATGATGAACTTCATATCCTGAGTCATGTCGGAATTCTGCATCCATCTTCACTTCAGAGATCTCCTC
CGTCTTGATATTTGTCAACCCAGAACCTGGTCGAGTGGTCAGTCCTCGGTCGGCAGCAGGGCGGGCATCA
ACAGGCTCAACTTCGTTTTCTGTGTTGGCTGGCACAGAGTCAGCCCCAAAAGAATGCCACGGCTGGAGAT
CGTCCAGGCTGAACTCTCCATTCACGGGAAGGAGCTCCACGGTGGTTTTCGTTTCGGTCAAAGATGGCAT
GAGAGCATCGTTTCCGTAACTGATCCTTGGTTCACTAATCATGTTGGCCAAGACGTCATCTGAATAGTTT
TGCTCTTT
[540 nt withheld, positions 359-898]
TTCA
