>Addgene plasmid #30149 | pCAX APPs-751-alpha | addgene partial sequence | sequence record 36009 | hAPP-F 5'-AAGAAGCCGATGATGACGAG
TAGAGGAGAGGCTGAGGACCCTACGAAGAAGCCACAGAGAGAACCACCAGCATTGCCACCACCACCACCA
CCACCACAGAGTCTGTGGAAGAGGTGGTTCGAGAGGTGTGCTCTGAACAAGCCGAGACGGGGCCGTGCCG
AGCAATGATCTCCCGCTGGTACTTTGATGTGACTGAAGGGAAGTGTGCCCCATTCTTTTACGGCGGATGT
GGCGGCAACCGGAACAACTTTGACACAGAAGAGTACTGCATGGCCGTGTGTGGCAGCGCCATTCCTACAA
CAGCAGCCAGTACCCCTGATGCCGTTGACAAGTATCTCGAGACACCTGGGGATGAGAATGAA
[506 nt withheld, positions 343-848]
